>Addgene plasmid #234521 | pUASTattB-cytoFLARE1.0-TF | addgene full sequence | sequence record 470396 | Addgene NGS Result
TAAATTGTAAGCGTTAATATTTTGTTAAAATTCGCGTTAAATTTTTGTTAAATCAGCTCATTTTTTAACC
AATAGGCCGAAATCGGCAAAATCCCTTATAAATCAAAAGAATAGACCGAGATAGGGT
[37 nt withheld, positions 128-164]
AAAGAACGTGGACTCCAACGTCAAAGG
[49 nt withheld, positions 192-240]
T
[91 nt withheld, positions 242-332]
G
[124 nt withheld, positions 334-457]
CCCATTCGCCATTCAGGCTGCGCAACTGTTGGGAAGGGCGATCGGTGCGGGCCTCTTCGCTATTACGCCA
GCTGGCGAAAGGGGGATGTGCTGCAAGGCGATTAAGTTGGGTAACGCCAGGGTTTTCCCAGTCACGACGT
TGTAAAACGACGGCCAGTGAATTGTAATACGACTCACTATAGGGCGAATTGGGTACGTACCGGGCCCCTA
GTATGTATGTAAGTTAATAAAACCCATTTTTGCGGAAAGTAGATAAAAAAAACATTTTTTTTTTTTACTG
CACTGGATATCATTGAACTTATCTGATCAGTTTTAAATTTACTTCGATCCAAGGGTATTTGATGTACCAG
GTTCTTTCGATTACCTCTCACTCAAAATGACATTCCACTCAAAGTCAGCGCTGTTTGCCTCCTTCTCTGT
CCACAGAAATATCGCCGTCTCTTTCGCCGCTGCGTCCGCTATCTCTTTCGCCACCGTTTGTAGCGTTACG
TAGCGTCAATGTCCGCCTTCAGTTGCATTTTGTCAGCGGTTTCGTGACGAAGCTCCAAGCGGTTTACGCC
ATCAATTAAACACAAAGTGCTGTGCCAAAACTCCTCTCGCTTCTTATTTTTGTTTGTTTTTTGAGTGATT
GGGGTGGTGATTGGTTTTGGGTGGGTAAGCAGGGGAAAGTGTGAAAAATCCCGGCAATGGGCCAAGAGGA
TCAGGAGCTATTAATTCGCGGAGGCAGCAAACACCCATCTGCCGAGCATCTGAACAATGTGAGTAGTACA
TGTGCATACATCTTAAGTTCACTTGATCTATAGGAACTGCGATTGCAACATCAAATTGTCTGCGGCGTGA
GAACTGCGACCCACAAAAATCCCAAACCGCAATTGCACAAACAAATAGTGACACGAAACAGATTATTCTG
GTAGCTGTTCTCGCTATATAAGACAATTTTTGAGATCATATCATGATCAAGACATCTAAAGGCATTCATT
TTCGACTATATTCTTTTTTACAAAAAATATAACAACCAGATATTTTAAGCTGATCCTAGATGCACAAAAA
ATAAATAAAAGTATAAACCTACTTCGTAGGATACTTCGGGGTACTTTTTGTTCGGGGTTAGATGAGCATA
ACGCTTGTAGTTGATATTTGAGATCCCCTATCATTGCAGGGTGACAGCGGAGCGGCTTCGCAGAGCTGCA
TTAACCAGGGCTTCGGGCAGGCCAAAAACTACGGCACGCTCCGGCCACCCAGTCCGCCGGAGGACTCCGG
TTCAGGGAGCGGCCAACTAGCCGAGAACCTCACCTATGCCTGGCACAATATGGACATCTTTGGGGCGGTC
AATCAGCCGGGCTCCGGATGGCGGCAGCTGGTCAACCGGACACGCGGACTATTCTGCAACGAGCGACACA
TACCGGCGCCCAGGAAACATTTGCTCAAGAACGGTGAGTTTCTATTCGCAGTCGGCTGATCTGTGTGAAA
TCTTAATAAAGGGTCCAATTACCAATTTGAAACTCAGTTTGCGGCGTGGCCTATCCGGGCGAACTTTTGG
CCGTGATGGGCAGTTCCGGTGCCGGAAAGACGACCCTGCTGAATGCCCTTGCCTTTCGATCGCCGCAGGG
CATCCAAGTATCGCCATCCGGGATGCGACTGCTCAATGGCCAACCTGTGGACGCCAAGGAGATGCAGGCC
AGGTGCGCCTATGTCCAGCAGGATGACCTCTTTATCGGCTCCCTAACGGCCAGGGAACACCTGATTTTCC
AAGCCATGGTGCGGATGCCACGACATCTGACCTATCGGCAGCGAGTGGCCCGCGTGGATCAGGTGATCCA
GGAGCTTTCGCTCAGCAAATGTCAGCACACGATCATCGGTGTGCCCGGCAGGGTGAAAGGTCTGTCCGGC
GGAGAAAGGAAGCGTCTGGCATTCGCCTCCGAGGCTCTAACCGATCCGCCGCTTCTGATCTGCGATGAGC
CCACCTCCGGACTGGACTCCTTTACCGCCCACAGCGTCGTCCAGGTGCTGAAGAAGCTGTCGCAGAAGGG
CAAGACCGTCATCCTGACCATTCATCAGCCGTCTTCCGAGCTGTTTGAGCTCTTTGACAAGATCCTTCTG
ATGGCCGAGGGCAGGGTAGCTTTCTTGGGCACTCCCAGCGAAGCCGTCGACTTCTTTTCCTAGTGAGTTC
GATGTGTTTATTAAGGGTATCTAGTATTACATAACATCTCAACTCCTATCCAGCGTGGGTGCCCAGTGTC
CTACCAACTACAATCCGGCGGACTTTTACGTACAGGTGTTGGCCGTTGTGCCCGGACGGGAGATCGAGTC
CCGTGATCGGATCGCCAAGATATGCGACAATTTTGCCATTAGCAAAGTAGCCCGGGATATGGAGCAGTTG
TTGGCCACCAAAAATCTGGAGAAGCCACTGGAGCAGCCGGAGAATGGGTACACCTACAAGGCCACCTGGT
TCATGCAGTTCCGGGCGGTCCTGTGGCGATCCTGGCTGTCGGTGCTCAAGGAACCACTCCTCGTAAAAGT
GCGACTTATTCAGACAACGGTGAGTGGTTCCAGTGGAAACAAATGATATAACGCTTACAATTCTTGGAAA
CAAATTCGCTAGATTTTAGATAGAATTGCCTGATTCCACACCCTTCTTAGTTTTTTTCAATGAGATGTAT
AGTTTATAGTTTTGCAGAAGATAAATAAATTTCATTTAACTCGCGAATATTAATGAGATGCGAGTAACAT
TTTAATTTGCAGATGGTTGCCATCTTGATTGGCCTCATCTTTTTGGGCCAACAACTCACGCAAGTGGGTG
TGATGAATATCAACGGAGCCATCTTCCTCTTCCTGACCAACATGACCTTTCAAAACGTCTTTGCCACGAT
AAATGTAAGTCATGTTTAGAATACATTTGCATTTCAATAATTTACTAACTTTCTAATGAATCGATTCGAT
TTAGGTGTTCACCTCAGAGCTGCCAGTTTTTATGAGGGAGGCCCGAAGTCGACTTTATCGCTGTGACACA
TACTTTCTGGGCAAAACGATTGCCGAATTGCCGCTTTTTCTCACAGTGCCACTGGTCTTCACGGCGATTG
CCTATCCGATGATCGGACTGCGGGCCGGAGTGCTGCACTTCTTCAACTGCCTGGCGCTGGTCACTCTGGT
GGCCAATGTGTCAACGTCCTTCGGATATCTAATATCCTGCGCCAGCTCCTCGACCTCGATGGCGCTGTCT
GTGGGTCCGCCGGTTATCATACCATTCCTGCTCTTTGGCGGCTTCTTCTTGAACTCGGGCTCGGTGCCAG
TATACCTCAAATGGTTGTCGTACCTCTCATGGTTCCGTTACGCCAACGAGGGTCTGCTGATTAACCAATG
GGCGGACGTGGAGCCGGGCGAAATTAGCTGCACATCGTCGAACACCACGTGCCCCAGTTCGGGCAAGGTC
ATCCTGGAGACGCTTAACTTCTCCGCCGCCGATCTGCCGCTGGACTACGTGGGTCTGGCCATTCTCATCG
TGAGCTTCCGGGTGCTCGCATATCTGGCTCTAAGACTTCGGGCCCGACGCAAGGAGTAGCCGACATATAT
CCGAAATAACTGCTTGTTTTTTTTTTTTACCATTATTACCATCGTGTTTACTGTTTATTGCCCCCTCAAA
AAGCTAATGTAATTATATTTGTGCCAATAAAAACAAGATATGACCTATAGAATACAAGTATTTCCCCTTC
GAACATCCCCACAAGTAGACTTTGGATTTGTCTTCTAACCAAAAGACTTACACACCTGCATACCTTACAT
CAAAAACTCGTTTATCGCTACATAAAACACCGGGATATATTTTTTATATACATACTTTTCAAATCGCGCG
CCCTCTTCATAATTCACCTCCACCACACCACGTTTCGTAGTTGCTCTTTCGCTGTCTCCCACCCGCTCTC
CGCAACACATTCACCTTTTGTTCGACGACCTTGGAGCGACTGTCGTTAGTTCCGCGCGATTCGGTTCGCT
CAAATGGTTCCGAGTGGTTCATTTCGTCTCAATAGAAATTAGTAATAAATATTTGTATGTACAATTTATT
TGCTCCAATATATTTGTATATATTTCCCTCACAGCTATATTTATTCTAATTTAATATTATGACTTTTTAA
GGTAATTTTTTGTGACCTGTTCGGAGTGATTAGCGTTACAATTTGAACTGAAAGTGACATCCAGTGTTTG
TTCCTTGTGTAGATGCATCTCAAAAAAATGGTGGGCATAATAGTGTTGTTTATATATATCAAAAATAACA
ACTATAATAATAAGAATACATTTAATTTAGAAAATGCTTGGATTTCACTGGAACTAGGCTAGCATAACTT
CGTATAATGTATGCTATACGAAGTTATGCTAGCGGATCCAAGCTTGCATGCCTGCAGGTCGGAGTACTGT
CCTCCGAGCGGAGTACTGTCCTCCGAGCGGAGTACTGTCCTCCGAGCGGAGTACTGTCCTCCGAGCGGAG
TACTGTCCTCCGAGCGGAGACTCTAGCGAGCGCCGGAGTATAAATAGAGGCGCTTCGTCTACGGAGCGAC
AATTCAATTCAAACAAGCAAAGTGAACACGTCGCTAAGCGAAAGCTAAGCAAATAAACAAGCGCAGCTGA
ACAAGCTAAACAATCTGCAGTAAAGTGCAAGTTAAAGTGAATCAATTAAAAGTAACCAGCAACCAAGTAA
ATCAACTGCAACTACTGAAATCTGCCAAGAAGTAATTATTGAATACAAGAAGAGAACTCTGAATAGGGAA
TTGGGAATTCCAAAATGCCATCTGCTGGAGACATGAGAGCTGCCAACCTTTGGCCAAGCCCGCTCATGAT
CAAACGCTCTAAGAAGAACAGCCTGGCCTTGTCCCTGACGGCCGACCAGATGGTCAGTGCCTTGTTGGAT
GCTGAGCCCCCCATACTCTATTCCGAGTATGATCCTACCAGACCCTTCAGTGAAGCTTCGATGATGGGCT
TACTGACCAACCTGGCAGACAGGGAGCTGGTTCACATGATCAACTGGGCGAAGAGGGTGCCAGGCTTTGT
GGATTTGACCCTCCATGATCAGGTCCACCTTCTAGAATGTGCCTGGCTAGAGATCCTGATGATTGGTCTC
GTCTGGCGCTCCATGGAGCACCCAGTGAAGCTACTGTTTGCTCCTAACTTGCTCTTGGACAGGAACCAGG
GAAAATGTGTAGAGGGCATGGTGGAGATCTTCGACATGCTGCTGGCTACATCATCTCGGTTCCGCATGAT
GAATCTGCAGGGAGAGGAGTTTGTGTGCCTCAAATCTATTATTTTGCTTAATTCTGGAGTGTACACATTT
CTGTCCAGCACCCTGAAGTCTCTGGAAGAGAAGGACCATATCCACCGAGTCCTGGACAAGATCACAGACA
CTTTGATCCACCTGATGGCCAAGGCAGGCCTGACCCTGCAGCAGCAGCACCAGCGGCTGGCCCAGCTCCT
CCTCATCCTCTCCCACATCAGGCACATGAGTAACAAAGGCATGGAGCATCTGTACAGCATGAAGTGCAAG
AACGTGGTGCCCCTCTATGACCTGCTGCTGGAGGCGGCGGACGCCCACCGCCTACATGCGCCCACTAGCC
GTGGAGGGGCATCCGTGGAGGAGACGGACCAAAGCCACTTGGCCACTGCGGGCTCTACTTCATCGCATTC
CTTGCAAAAGTATTACATCACGGGGGAGGCAGAGGGTTTCCCTGCCACAGCTGCTAGCTTCAACGCTCGC
AGGAAGCTGAAGGGTGCTATCCTGTTCACCATGCTCGCCACAAGAAACTTCAGCGGCAGCTTTAATGCGC
GGCGCAAGCTAAAGGGAGCCATACTTTTCACAATGTTGGCTACCAGAAATTTTTCGGAGCTGGCCGAGAA
GCTGGCCGGCCTGGACATCAACGGTGGAACTAGTGAGTTTCGGGCAACCACACTGGAACGGATCGAGAAA
AGCTTCGTGATTACTGATCCGAGACTGCCTGACAACCCAGTGATTTTTGTGAGCGATTCCTTCCTGCAGC
TGACAGAATATTCTCGGGAAGAGATCCTGGGGCGCAATTGCCGTTTTCTGCAGGGACCCGAGACAGACCG
TGCCACTGTTCGGAAAATCAGAGATGCTATTGACAACCAGACTGAAGTGACCGTTCAGCTGATCAATTAT
ACCAAGAGCGGCAAGAAGTTCTGGAACGTGTTCCACCTGCAGCCGATGCGCGATTATAAGGGCGACGTCC
AGTACTTCATTGGCGTGCAGCTGGATGGCACCGAACGTCTTCATGGCGCCGCTGAGCGTGAGGCGGTCTG
CCTGGTCAAAAAGACAGCCTTTCAGATTGCTGAGAACCTGTACTTCCAGATGGGCGGAGGATCCGACTAC
AAGGATGACGACGATAAGATGAAAGCGTTAACGGCCAGGCAACAAGAGGTGTTTGATCTCATCCGTGATC
ACATCAGCCAGACAGGTATGCCGCCGACGCGTGCGGAAATCGCGCAGCGTTTGGGGTTCCGTTCCCCAAA
CGCGGCTGAAGAACATCTGAAGGCGCTGGCACGCAAAGGCGTTATTGAAATTGTTTCCGGCGCATCACGC
GGGATTCGTCTGTTGCAGGAAGAGGAAGAAGGGTTGCCGCTGGTAGGTCGTGTGGCTGCCGGTGAACCAC
TTCTGGCGCAACAGCATATTGAAGGTCATTATCAGGTCGATCCTTCCTTATTCAAGCCGAATGCTGATTT
CCTGCTGCGCGTCAGCGGGATGTCGATGAAAGACATCGGCATTATGGATGGTGACTTGCTGGCAGTGCAT
AAAACTCAGGATGTACGTAACGGTCAGGTCGTTGTCGCACGTATTGATGACGAGGTTACCGTTAAGCGCC
TGAAAAAACAGGGCAATAAAGTCGAACTGTTGCCAGAAAATAGCGAGTTTAAACCAATTGTCGTAGATCT
TCGTCAGCAGAGCTTCACCATTGAAGGGCTGGCGGTTGGGGTTATTCGCAACGGCGACTGGCTGGGCGGC
GCCCCCCCGACCGATGTCAGCCTGGGGGACGAATTGCACTTAGACGGCGAGGACGTGGCGATGGCGCATG
CCGACGCGCTAGACGATTTCGATCTGGACATGTTGGGGGACGGGGATTCCCCGGGTCCGGGATTTACCCC
CCACGACTCCGCCCCCTACGGCGCTCTGGATATGGCCGACTTCGAGTTTGAGCAGATGTTTACCGATGCC
CTTGGAATTGACGAGTACGGTGGGTAATCTAGAGGATCTTTGTGAAGGAACCTTACTTCTGTGGTGTGAC
ATAATTGGACAAACTACCTACAGAGATTTAAAGCTCTAAGGTAAATATAAAATTTTTAAGTGTATAATGT
GTTAAACTACTGATTCTAATTGTTTGTGTATTTTAGATTCCAACCTATGGAACTGATGAATGGGAGCAGT
GGTGGAATGCCTTTAATGAGGAAAACCTGTTTTGCTCAGAAGAAATGCCATCTAGTGATGATGAGGCTAC
TGCTGACTCTCAACATTCTACTCCTCCAAAAAAGAAGAGAAAGGTAGAAGACCCCAAGGACTTTCCTTCA
GAATTGCTAAGTTTTTTGAGTCATGCTGTGTTTAGTAATAGAACTCTTGCTTGCTTTGCTATTTACACCA
CAAAGGAAAAAGCTGCACTGCTATACAAGAAAATTATGGAAAAATATTTGATGTATAGTGCCTTGACTAG
AGATCATAATCAGCCATACCACATTTGTAGAGGTTTTACTTGCTTTAAAAAACCTCCCACACCTCCCCCT
GAACCTGAAACATAAAATGAATGCAATTGTTGTTGTTAACTTGTTTATTGCAGCTTATAATGGTTACAAA
TAAAGCAATAGCATCACAAATTTCACAAATAAAGCATTTTTTTCACTGCATTCTAGTTGTGGTTTGTCCA
AACTCATCAATGTATCTTATCATGTCTGGATCCACTAGTGTCGACGATGTAGGTCACGGTCTCGAAGCCG
CGGTGCGGGTGCCAGGGCGTGCCCTTGGGCTCCCCGGGCGCGTACTCCACCTCACCCATCTGGTCCATCA
TGATGAACGGGTCGAGGTGGCGGTAGTTGATCCCGGCGAACGCGCGGCGCACCGGGAAGCCCTCGCCCTC
GAAACCGCTGGGCGCGGTGGTCACGGTGAGCACGGGACGTGCGACGGCGTCGGCGGGTGCGGATACGCGG
GGCAGCGTCAGCGGGTTCTCGACGGTCACGGCGGGCATGTCGACACTAGTTCTAGCCAGCTTTTGTTCCC
TTTAGTGAGGGTTAATTTCGAGCTTGGCGTAATCATGGTCATAGCTGTTTCCTGTGTGAAATTGTTATCC
GCTCACAATTCCACACAACATACGAGCCGGAAGCATAAAGTGTAAAGCCTGGGGTGCCTAATGAGTGAGC
TAACTCACATTAATTGCGTTGCGCTCACTGCCCGCTTTCCAGTCGGGAAACCTGTCGTGCCAGCTGCATT
AATGAATCGGCCAACGCGCGGGGAGAGGCGGTTTGCGTATTGGGCGCTCTTCCGCTTCCTCGCTCACTGA
CTCGCTGCGCTCGGTCGTTCGGCTGCGGCGAGCGGTATCAGCTCACTCAAAGGCGGTAATACGGTTATCC
ACAGAATCAGGGGATAACGCAGGAAAGAACATGTGAGCAAAAGGCCAGCAAAAGGCCAGGAACCGTAAAA
AGGCCGCGTTGCTGGCGTTTTTCCATAGGCTCCGCCCCCCTGACGAGCATCACAAAAATCGACGCTCAAG
TCAGAGGTGGCGAAACCCGACAGGACTATAAAGATACCAGGCGTTTCCCCCTGGAAGCTCCCTCGTGCGC
TCTCCTGTTCCGACCCTGCCGCTTACCGGATACCTGTCCGCCTTTCTCCCTTCGGGAAGCGTGGCGCTTT
CTCATAGCTCACGCTGTAGGTATCTCAGTTCGGTGTAGGTCGTTCGCTCCAAGCTGGGCTGTGTGCACGA
ACCCCCCGTTCAGCCCGACCGCTGCGCCTTATCCGGTAACTATCGTCTTGAGTCCAACCCGGTAAGACAC
GACTTATCGCCACTGGCAGCAGCCACTGGTAACAGGATTAGCAGAGCGAGGTATGTAGGCGGTGCTACAG
AGTTCTTGAAGTGGTGGCCTAACTACGGCTACACTAGAAGAACAGTATTTGGTATCTGCGCTCTGCTGAA
GCCAGTTACCTTCGGAAAAAGAGTTGGTAGCTCTTGATCCGGCAAACAAACCACCGCTGGTAGCGGTGGT
TTTTTTGTTTGCAAGCAGCAGATTACGCGCAGAAAAAAAGGATCTCAAGAAGATCCTTTGATCTTTTCTA
CGGGGTCTGACGCTCAGTGGAACGAAAACTCACGTTAAGGGATTTTGGTCATGAGATTATCAAAAAGGAT
CTTCACCTAGATCCTTTTAAATTAAAAATGAAGTTTTAAATCAATCTAAAGTATATATGAGTAAACTTGG
TCTGACAGTTACCAATGCTTAATCAGTGAGGCACCTATCTCAGCGATCTGTCTATTTCGTTCATCCATAG
TTGCCTGACTCCCCGTCGTGTAGATAACTACGATACGGGAGGGCTTACCATCTGGCCCCAGTGCTGCAAT
GATACCGCGAGACCCACGCTCACCGGCTCCAGATTTATCAGCAATAAACCAGCCAGCCGGAAGGGCCGAG
CGCAGAAGTGGTCCTGCAACTTTATCCGCCTCCATCCAGTCTATTAATTGTTGCCGGGAAGCTAGAGTAA
GTAGTTCGCCAGTTAATAGTTTGCGCAACGTTGTTGCCATTGCTACAGGCATCGTGGTGTCACGCTCGTC
GTTTGGTATGGCTTCATTCAGCTCCGGTTCCCAACGATCAAGGCGAGTTACATGATCCCCCATGTTGTGC
AAAAAAGCGGTTAGCTCCTTCGGTCCTCCGATCGTTGTCAGAAGTAAGTTGGCCGCAGTGTTATCACTCA
TGGTTATGGCAGCACTGCATAATTCTCTTACTGTCATGCCATCCGTAAGATGCTTTTCTGTGACTGGTGA
GTACTCAACCAAGTCATTCTGAGAATAGTGTATGCGGCGACCGAGTTGCTCTTGCCCGGCGTCAATACGG
GATAATACCGCGCCACATAGCAGAACTTTAAAAGTGCTCATCATTGGAAAACGTTCTTCGGGGCGAAAAC
TCTCAAGGATCTTACCGCTGTTGAGATCCAGTTCGATGTAACCCACTCGTGCACCCAACTGATCTTCAGC
ATCTTTTACTTTCACCAGCGTTTCTGGGTGAGCAAAAACAGGAAGGCAAAATGCCGCAAAAAAGGGAATA
AGGGCGACACGGAAATGTTGAATACTCATACTCTTCCTTTTTCAATATTATTGAAGCATTTATCAGGGTT
ATTGTCTCATGAGCGGATACATATTTGAATGTATTTAGAAAAATAAACAAATAGGGGTTCCGCGCACATT
TCCCCGAAAAGTGCCACC
Features (pLannotate 1.2.2; 29 found; start..end, strand, type, name):
     29..457     -  rep_origin     f1 ori (sequence partly withheld): f1 bacteriophage origin of replication; arrow indicates direction of (+) strand synthesis
    462..619     -  CDS            lacZα (fragment): LacZα fragment of β-galactosidase; lacZ fragment
    622..640     +  promoter       T7 promoter: promoter for bacteriophage T7 RNA polymerase
    665..4784    +  gene           mini-white: white; This modified version of the white gene lacks part of the first intron.
   4791..4824    -  protein_bind   loxP: Cre-mediated recombination occurs in the 8-bp core sequence (GCATACAT). Cre recombinase
   4837..4858    -  misc_feature   MCS (fragment): pUC18/19 multiple cloning site
   4857..4951    +  protein_bind   5X UAS: five tandem copies of the "ScaI site" 17-mer CGGAGTACTGTCCTCCG, an upstream activating sequence (UAS) that efficiently binds yeast Gal4 (Webster et al., 1988; Pfeiffer et al., 2010) GAL4
   4970..5208    +  promoter       hsp70 promoter: Drosophila melanogaster hsp70Bb promoter
   5241..6176    +  CDS            ERT2: mutated ligand-binding domain of the human estrogen receptor (Feil et al., 1997)
   6186..6254    +  CDS            CAMK2A (fragment): KCC2A_HUMAN - Also known as CAMKA, KIAA0968. Experimental evidence at protein level: Swiss-Prot protein existence level 1. Calcium/calmodulin-dependent protein kinase that functions autonomously after Ca(2+)/calmodulin-binding and autophosphorylation, and is involved in synaptic plasticity, neurotransmitter release and long-term potentiation. Member of the NMDAR signaling complex in excitatory synapses, it regulates NMDAR-dependent potentiation of the AMPAR and therefore excitatory synaptic transmission (By similarity). Regulates dendritic spine development (PubMed:28130356). Also regulates th
   6399..6716    +  CDS            miniSOG: miniSOG is a basic (constitutively fluorescent) cyan fluorescent protein published in 2011, derived from Arabidopsis thaliana. It requires the cofactor flavin for fluorescence.
   6825..6847    +  CDS            3xFLAG (fragment): three tandem FLAG® epitope tags
   6846..7451    +  CDS            lexA: LEXA_ECOLI - Also known as exrA, spr, tsl, umuA. Experimental evidence at protein level: Swiss-Prot protein existence level 1. Represses a number of genes involved in the response to DNA damage (SOS response), including recA and lexA. Binds to the 16 bp palindromic sequence 5'-CTGTATATATATACAG-3'. In the presence of single- stranded DNA, RecA interacts with LexA causing an autocatalytic cleavage which disrupts the DNA-binding part of LexA, leading to derepression of the SOS regulon and eventually DNA repair. Implicated in hydroxy radical-mediated cell death induced by hydroxyurea treatment (Pu
   7458..7691    +  CDS            VP16 AD: transcriptional activation domain of herpes simplex virus protein VP16 (Triezenberg et al., 1988; Cousens et al., 1989); UL48
   7702..7776    +  CDS            small t antigen (fragment): SV40 (simian virus 40) small t antigen
   7778..7843    +  intron         small t intron: SV40 (simian virus 40) small t antigen intron
   7973..7993    +  CDS            SV40 NLS: nuclear localization signal of SV40 (simian virus 40) large T antigen
   8000..8134    +  CDS            LT_POVHA (fragment): Protein inferred from homology: Swiss-Prot protein existence level 3. Isoform large T antigen is a key early protein essential for both driving viral replication and inducing cellular transformation. Plays a role in viral genome replication by driving entry of quiescent cells into the cell cycle and by autoregulating the synthesis of viral early mRNA. Displays highly oncogenic activities by corrupting the host cellular checkpoint mechanisms that guard cell division and the transcription, replication, and repair of DNA. Participates in the modulation of cellular gene expression preceeding viral
   8159..8242    +  CDS            large T antigen (fragment): large T antigen from SV40 (simian virus 40)
   8265..8399    +  polyA_signal   SV40 poly(A) signal: SV40 polyadenylation signal
   8428..8497    +  protein_bind   attB: attB site for the φC31 integrase (Groth et al., 2000) phage φC31 integrase
   8716..8734    -  promoter       T3 promoter: promoter for bacteriophage T3 RNA polymerase
   8777..8799    -  protein_bind   lac operator (fragment): The lac repressor binds to the lac operator to inhibit transcription in E. coli. This inhibition can be relieved by adding lactose or isopropyl-β-D-thiogalactopyranoside (IPTG). lac repressor encoded by lacI
   8803..8833    -  promoter       lac promoter: promoter for the E. coli lac operon
   8848..8869    -  protein_bind   CAP binding site: CAP binding activates transcription in the presence of cAMP. E. coli catabolite activator protein
   8882..8974    -  CDS            lacI (fragment): lac repressor; lacI; The lac repressor binds to the lac operator to inhibit transcription in E. coli. This inhibition can be relieved by adding lactose or isopropyl-β-D-thiogalactopyranoside (IPTG).
   9157..9745    -  rep_origin     ori: high-copy-number ColE1/pMB1/pBR322/pUC origin of replication
   9916..10776   -  CDS            AmpR: β-lactamase; bla; confers resistance to ampicillin, carbenicillin, and related antibiotics
  10777..10881   -  promoter       AmpR promoter: bla
