[The description below was written by a language model from this plasmid's Addgene catalogue record and pLannotate feature annotations shown in this document.]
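Description:
pUASTattB-cytoFLARE1.0-TF is a Drosophila transgenesis and expression plasmid of about 10.9 kb built on the pUASTattB backbone. It carries the transcription-factor half of the cytoFLARE1.0 calcium reporter system. In bacteria it is maintained through a high-copy ColE1/pUC-type origin and selected with ampicillin (AmpR, β-lactamase); an f1 origin and remnants of a lacZα/lac promoter cloning region flanked by T7 and T3 promoters are also present. For fly work, the φC31 attB site allows integrase-mediated, site-specific insertion into a genomic attP landing site. The mini-white gene provides an eye-colour marker for identifying transformants, and a loxP site lies next to it. The depositor notes some SNPs and indels in mini-white that are not considered to affect function.

The payload is driven by five tandem Gal4-binding UAS elements upstream of the hsp70 minimal promoter, so expression depends on a Gal4 driver line. It is terminated by the SV40 small t intron and polyadenylation region. The open reading frame is a single fusion, ERT2-MK2-hLOV-TEVcs-FLAG-LexA-VP16. ERT2 is a mutated estrogen receptor ligand-binding domain. MK2 is annotated here as a short CaMKII-alpha-derived fragment, consistent with a calmodulin-binding peptide. The region the annotation software labels miniSOG most likely corresponds to the hLOV light-sensing domain, since both are LOV-family sequences. This domain is followed by a TEV protease cleavage site, a FLAG epitope, and the LexA DNA-binding domain fused to the VP16 activation domain.

In FLARE-type designs, calcium recruits a partner protease while light uncages the cleavage site. Cleavage then releases LexA-VP16 to activate a LexAop reporter. The protease and reporter components are not on this plasmid. The recorded use is transcriptional recording of calcium transients in Drosophila larvae.
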