Addgene plasmid #234521: pUASTattB-cytoFLARE1.0-TF
Purpose: Transcriptional reporter for detecting calcium transients in Drosophila larvae (transcription factor)
Depositing lab: Wenjing Wang. Depositing organization: University of Michigan. Publication: An improved FLARE system for recording and manipulating neuronal activity. Zhou G, Li R, Bartolik O, Ma Y, Wan WW, Meng J, Hu Y, Ye B, Wang W. Cell Rep Methods. 2025 Apr 21;5(4):101012. doi: 10.1016/j.crmeth.2025.101012. Epub 2025 Mar 21. PubMed 40120579.
Backbone
  Vector backbone: pUASTattB
  Vector type: Insect Expression
Growth in bacteria
  Bacterial resistance: Ampicillin, 100 μg/mL
  Growth temperature: 37°C
  Growth strain: NEB Stable
  Copy number: Unknown
Gene/Insert
  Gene/Insert name: ERT2-MK2-hLOV-TEVcs-FLAG-LexA-VP16
  Species: D. melanogaster (fly)
  Cloning method: Gibson Cloning
  Sequencing primers: 5′ ccagcaaccaagtaaatcaactgcaac; 3′ ccttagagctttaaatctctgtaggtag
Terms and licenses: Academic/Nonprofit Terms; Industry Terms
Depositor comments: Please visit https://doi.org/10.1101/2025.01.13.632875 for bioRxiv preprint. There are some SNPs and indels in mini-white, the depositor confirms they are not of concern for plasmid function.
How to cite: pUASTattB-cytoFLARE1.0-TF was a gift from Wenjing Wang (Addgene plasmid # 234521 ; http://n2t.net/addgene:234521 ; RRID:Addgene_234521)
